>Addgene plasmid #83278 | pLVTHM-Bptf-sh28 | depositor full sequence | sequence record 158406 | pLVTHM-Bptf-sh28 sequence 10270 bps
TTGGAAGGGCTAATTCACTCCCAAAGAAGACAAGATATCCTTGATCTGTGGATCTACCACACACAAGGCT
ACTTCCCTGATTAGCAGAACTACACACCAGGGCCAGGGGTCAGATATCCACTGACCTTTGGATGGTGCTA
CAAGCTAGTACCAGTTGAGCCAGATAAGGTAGAAGAGGCCAATAAAGGAGAGAACACCAGCTTGTTACAC
CCTGTGAGCCTGCATGGGATGGATGACCCGGAGAGAGAAGTGTTAGAGTGGAGGTTTGACAGCCGCCTAG
CATTTCATCACGTGGCCCGAGAGCTGCATCCGGAGTACTTCAAGAACTGCTGATATCGAGCTTGCTACAA
GGGACTTTCCGCTGGGGACTTTCCAGGGAGGCGTGGCCTGGGCGGGACTGGGGAGTGGCGAGCCCTCAGA
TCCTGCATATAAGCAGCTGCTTTTTGCCTGTACTGGGTCTCTCTGGTTAGACCAGATCTGAGCCTGGGAG
CTCTCTGGCTAACTAGGGAACCCACTGCTTAAGCCTCAATAAAGCTTGCCTTGAGTGCTTCAAGTAGTGT
GTGCCCGTCTGTTGTGTGACTCTGGTAACTAGAGATCCCTCAGACCCTTTTAGTCAGTGTGGAAAATCTC
TAGCAGTGGCGCCCGAACAGGGACTTGAAAGCGAAAGGGAAACCAGAGGAGCTCTCTCGACGCAGGACTC
GGCTTGCTGAAGCGCGCACGGCAAGAGGCGAGGGGCGGCGACTGGTGAGTACGCCAAAAATTTTGACTAG
CGGAGGCTAGAAGGAGAGAGATGGGTGCGAGAGCGTCAGTATTAAGCGGGGGAGAATTAGATCGCGATGG
GAAAAAATTCGGTTAAGGCCAGGGGGAAAGAAAAAATATAAATTAAAACATATAGTATGGGCAAGCAGGG
AGCTAGAACGATTCGCAGTTAATCCTGGCCTGTTAGAAACATCAGAAGGCTGTAGACAAATACTGGGACA
GCTACAACCATCCCTTCAGACAGGATCAGAAGAACTTAGATCATTATATAATACAGTAGCAACCCTCTAT
TGTGTGCATCAAAGGATAGAGATAAAAGACACCAAGGAAGCTTTAGACAAGATAGAGGAAGAGCAAAACA
AAAGTAAGACCACCGCACAGCAAGCGGCCGCTGATCTTCAGACCTGGAGGAGGAGATATGAGGGACAATT
GGAGAAGTGAATTATATAAATATAAAGTAGTAAAAATTGAACCATTAGGAGTAGCACCCACCAAGGCAAA
GAGAAGAGTGGTGCAGAGAGAAAAAAGAGCAGTGGGAATAGGAGCTTTGTTCCTTGGGTTCTTGGGAGCA
GCAGGAAGCACTATGGGCGCAGCGTCAATGACGCTGACGGTACAGGCCAGACAATTATTGTCTGGTATAG
TGCAGCAGCAGAACAATTTGCTGAGGGCTATTGAGGCGCAACAGCATCTGTTGCAACTCACAGTCTGGGG
CATCAAGCAGCTCCAGGCAAGAATCCTGGCTGTGGAAAGATACCTAAAGGATCAACAGCTCCTGGGGATT
TGGGGTTGCTCTGGAAAACTCATTTGCACCACTGCTGTGCCTTGGAATGCTAGTTGGAGTAATAAATCTC
TGGAACAGATTTGGAATCACACGACCTGGATGGAGTGGGACAGAGAAATTAACAATTACACAAGCTTAAT
ACACTCCTTAATTGAAGAATCGCAAAACCAGCAAGAAAAGAATGAACAAGAATTATTGGAATTAGATAAA
TGGGCAAGTTTGTGGAATTGGTTTAACATAACAAATTGGCTGTGGTATATAAAATTATTCATAATGATAG
TAGGAGGCTTGGTAGGTTTAAGAATAGTTTTTGCTGTACTTTCTATAGTGAATAGAGTTAGGCAGGGATA
TTCACCATTATCGTTTCAGACCCACCTCCCAACCCCGAGGGGACCCGACAGGCCCGAAGGAATAGAAGAA
GAAGGTGGAGAGAGAGACAGAGACAGATCCATTCGATTAGTGAACGGATCTCGACGGTATCGCGATGTCG
AAATTCTACCGGGTAGGGGAGGCGCTTTTCCCAAGGCAGTCTGGAGCATGCGCTTTAGCAGCCCCGCTGG
GCACTTGGCGCTACACAAGTGGCCTCTGGCCTCGCACACATTCCACATCCACCGGTAGGCGCCAACCGGC
TCCGTTCTTTGGTGGCCCCTTCGCGCCACCTTCTACTCCTCCCCTAGTCAGGAAGTTCCCCCCCGCCCCG
CAGCTCGCGTCGTGCAGGACGTGACAAATGGAAGTAGCACGTCTCACTAGTCTCGTGCAGATGGACAGCA
CCGCTGAGCAATGGAAGCGGGTAGGCCTTTGGGGCAGCGGCCAATAGCAGCTTTGCTCCTTCGCTTTCTG
GGCTCAGAGGCTGGGAAGGGGTGGGTCCGGGGGCGGGCTCAGGGGCGGGCTCAGGGGCGGGGCGGGCGCC
CGAAGGTCCTCCGGAGGCCCGGCATTCTGCACGCTTCAAAAGCGCACGTCTGCCGCGCTGTTCTCCTCTT
CCTCATCTCCGGGCCTTTCGACCTGCAGCCCAAGCTTACCATGACCGAGTACAAGCCCACGGTGCGCCTC
GCCACCCGCGACGACGTCCCCAGGGCCGTACGCACCCTCGCCGCCGCGTTCGCCGACTACCCCGCCACGC
GCCACACCGTCGATCCGGACCGCCACATCGAGCGGGTCACCGAGCTGCAAGAACTCTTCCTCACGCGCGT
CGGGCTCGACATCGGCAAGGTGTGGGTCGCGGACGACGGCGCCGCGGTGGCGGTCTGGACCACGCCGGAG
AGCGTCGAAGCGGGGGCGGTGTTCGCCGAGATCGGCCCGCGCATGGCCGAGTTGAGCGGTTCCCGGCTGG
CCGCGCAGCAACAGATGGAAGGCCTCCTGGCGCCGCACCGGCCCAAGGAGCCCGCGTGGTTCCTGGCCAC
CGTCGGCGTCTCGCCCGACCACCAGGGCAAGGGTCTGGGCAGCGCCGTCGTGCTCCCCGGAGTGGAGGCG
GCCGAGCGCGCCGGGGTGCCCGCCTTCCTGGAGACCTCCGCGCCCCGCAACCTCCCCTTCTACGAGCGGC
TCGGCTTCACCGTCACCGCCGACGTCGAGGTGCCCGAAGGACCGCGCACCTGGTGCATGACCCGCAAGCC
CGGTGCCTGACGCCCGCCCCACGACCCGCAGCGCCCGACCGAAAGGAGCGCACGACCCCATGCATCGGCG
TCTCGAGATATCAGTGGTCCAGGCTCTAGTTTTGACTCAACAATATCACCAGCTGAAGCCTATAGAGTAC
GAGCCATAGATAAAATAAAAGATTTTATTTAGTCTCCAGAAAAAGGGGGGAATGAAAGACCCCACCTGTA
GGTTTGGCAAGCTAGCTTAAGTAACGCCATTTTGCAAGGCATGGAAAAATACATAACTGAGAATAGAGAA
GTTCAGATCAAGGTCAGGAACAGATGGAACAGGGTCGATATGATAATCAACCTCTGGATTACAAAATTTG
TGAAAGATTGACTGGTATTCTTAACTATGTTGCTCCTTTTACGCTATGTGGATACGCTGCTTTAATGCCT
TTGTATCATGCTATTGCTTCCCGTATGGCTTTCATTTTCTCCTCCTTGTATAAATCCTGGTTGCTGTCTC
TTTATGAGGAGTTGTGGCCCGTTGTCAGGCAACGTGGCGTGGTGTGCACTGTGTTTGCTGACGCAACCCC
CACTGGTTGGGGCATTGCCACCACCTGTCAGCTCCTTTCCGGGACTTTCGCTTTCCCCCTCCCTATTGCC
ACGGCGGAACTCATCGCCGCCTGCCTTGCCCGCTGCTGGACAGGGGCTCGGCTGTTGGGCACTGACAATT
CCGTGGTGTTGTCGGGGAAGCTGACGTCCTTTCCATGGCTGCTCGCCTGTGTTGCCACCTGGATTCTGCG
CGGGACGTCCTTCTGCTACGTCCCTTCGGCCCTCAATCCAGCGGACCTTCCTTCCCGCGGCCTGCTGCCG
GCTCTGCGGCCTCTTCCGCGTCTTCGCCTTCGCCCTCAGACGAGTCGGATCTCCCTTTGGGCCGCCTCCC
CGCATCGGTACGTATGGCCAGGTACCTTTAAGACCAATGACTTACAAGGCAGCTGTAGATCTTAGCCACT
TTTTAAAAGAAAAGGGGGGACTGGAAGGGCTAATTCACTCCCAACGAAGACAAGATGGGATCAATTCACC
ATGCTAGTGGATCCCCCTCGAGTTTACCACTCCCTATCAGTGATAGAGAAAAGTGAAAGTCGAGTTTACC
ACTCCCTATCAGTGATAGAGAAAAGTGAAAGTCGAGTTTACCACTCCCTATCAGTGATAGAGAAAAGTGA
AAGTCGAGTTTACCACTCCCTATCAGTGATAGAGAAAAGTGAAAGTCGAGTTTACCACTCCCTATCAGTG
ATAGAGAAAAGTGAAAGTCGAGTTTACCACTCCCTATCAGTGATAGAGAAAAGTGAAAGTCGAGTTTACC
ACTCCCTATCAGTGATAGAGAAAAGTGAAAGTCGGGGCTGCAGGAATTCGAACGCTGACGTCATCAACCC
GCTCCAAGGAATCGCGGGCCCAGTGTCACTAGGCGGGAACACCCAGCGCGCGTGCGCCCTGGCAGGAAGA
TGGCTGTGAGGGACAGGGGAGTGGCGCCCTGCAATATTTGCATGTCGCTATGTGTTCTGGGAAATCACCA
TAAACGTGAAATGTCTTTGGATTTGGGAATCTTATAAGTTCTGTATGAGACCACGCGTCCCCAGCACAGA
GAAGACCATGATTCAAGAGATCATGGTCTTCTCTGTGCTTTTTTTACGCGTATCGATACCGTCGCATGGG
AATAACTTCGTATAGCATACATTATACGAAGTTATGCTGCTTTTTGCTTGTACTGGGTCTCTCTGGTTAG
ACCAGATCTGAGCCTGGGAGCTCTCTGGCTAACTAGGGAACCCACTGCTTAAGCCTCAATAAAGCTTGCC
TTGAGTGCTTCAAGTAGTGTGTGCCCGTCTGTTGTGTGACTCTGGTAACTAGAGATCCCTCAGACCCTTT
TAGTCAGTGTGGAAAATCTCTAGCAGCATCTAGAATTAATTCCGTGTATTCTATAGTGTCACCTAAATCG
TATGTGTATGATACATAAGGTTATGTATTAATTGTAGCCGCGTTCTAACGACAATATGTACAAGCCTAAT
TGTGTAGCATCTGGCTTACTGAAGCAGACCCTATCATCTCTCTCGTAAACTGCCGTCAGAGTCGGTTTGG
TTGGACGAACCTTCTGAGTTTCTGGTAACGCCGTCCCGCACCCGGAAATGGTCAGCGAACCAATCAGCAG
GGTCATCGCTAGCCAGATCCTCTACGCCGGACGCATCGTGGCCGGCATCACCGGCGCCACAGGTGCGGTT
GCTGGCGCCTATATCGCCGACATCACCGATGGGGAAGATCGGGCTCGCCACTTCGGGCTCATGAGCGCTT
GTTTCGGCGTGGGTATGGTGGCAGGCCCCGTGGCCGGGGGACTGTTGGGCGCCATCTCCTTGCATGCACC
ATTCCTTGCGGCGGCGGTGCTCAACGGCCTCAACCTACTACTGGGCTGCTTCCTAATGCAGGAGTCGCAT
AAGGGAGAGCGTCGAATGGTGCACTCTCAGTACAATCTGCTCTGATGCCGCATAGTTAAGCCAGCCCCGA
CACCCGCCAACACCCGCTGACGCGCCCTGACGGGCTTGTCTGCTCCCGGCATCCGCTTACAGACAAGCTG
TGACCGTCTCCGGGAGCTGCATGTGTCAGAGGTTTTCACCGTCATCACCGAAACGCGCGAGACGAAAGGG
CCTCGTGATACGCCTATTTTTATAGGTTAATGTCATGATAATAATGGTTTCTTAGACGTCAGGTGGCACT
TTTCGGGGAAATGTGCGCGGAACCCCTATTTGTTTATTTTTCTAAATACATTCAAATATGTATCCGCTCA
TGAGACAATAACCCTGATAAATGCTTCAATAATATTGAAAAAGGAAGAGTATGAGTATTCAACATTTCCG
TGTCGCCCTTATTCCCTTTTTTGCGGCATTTTGCCTTCCTGTTTTTGCTCACCCAGAAACGCTGGTGAAA
GTAAAAGATGCTGAAGATCAGTTGGGTGCACGAGTGGGTTACATCGAACTGGATCTCAACAGCGGTAAGA
TCCTTGAGAGTTTTCGCCCCGAAGAACGTTTTCCAATGATGAGCACTTTTAAAGTTCTGCTATGTGGCGC
GGTATTATCCCGTATTGACGCCGGGCAAGAGCAACTCGGTCGCCGCATACACTATTCTCAGAATGACTTG
GTTGAGTACTCACCAGTCACAGAAAAGCATCTTACGGATGGCATGACAGTAAGAGAATTATGCAGTGCTG
CCATAACCATGAGTGATAACACTGCGGCCAACTTACTTCTGACAACGATCGGAGGACCGAAGGAGCTAAC
CGCTTTTTTGCACAACATGGGGGATCATGTAACTCGCCTTGATCGTTGGGAACCGGAGCTGAATGAAGCC
ATACCAAACGACGAGCGTGACACCACGATGCCTGTAGCAATGGCAACAACGTTGCGCAAACTATTAACTG
GCGAACTACTTACTCTAGCTTCCCGGCAACAATTAATAGACTGGATGGAGGCGGATAAAGTTGCAGGACC
ACTTCTGCGCTCGGCCCTTCCGGCTGGCTGGTTTATTGCTGATAAATCTGGAGCCGGTGAGCGTGGGTCT
CGCGGTATCATTGCAGCACTGGGGCCAGATGGTAAGCCCTCCCGTATCGTAGTTATCTACACGACGGGGA
GTCAGGCAACTATGGATGAACGAAATAGACAGATCGCTGAGATAGGTGCCTCACTGATTAAGCATTGGTA
ACTGTCAGACCAAGTTTACTCATATATACTTTAGATTGATTTAAAACTTCATTTTTAATTTAAAAGGATC
TAGGTGAAGATCCTTTTTGATAATCTCATGACCAAAATCCCTTAACGTGAGTTTTCGTTCCACTGAGCGT
CAGACCCCGTAGAAAAGATCAAAGGATCTTCTTGAGATCCTTTTTTTCTGCGCGTAATCTGCTGCTTGCA
AACAAAAAAACCACCGCTACCAGCGGTGGTTTGTTTGCCGGATCAAGAGCTACCAACTCTTTTTCCGAAG
GTAACTGGCTTCAGCAGAGCGCAGATACCAAATACTGTCCTTCTAGTGTAGCCGTAGTTAGGCCACCACT
TCAAGAACTCTGTAGCACCGCCTACATACCTCGCTCTGCTAATCCTGTTACCAGTGGCTGCTGCCAGTGG
CGATAAGTCGTGTCTTACCGGGTTGGACTCAAGACGATAGTTACCGGATAAGGCGCAGCGGTCGGGCTGA
ACGGGGGGTTCGTGCACACAGCCCAGCTTGGAGCGAACGACCTACACCGAACTGAGATACCTACAGCGTG
AGCATTGAGAAAGCGCCACGCTTCCCGAAGGGAGAAAGGCGGACAGGTATCCGGTAAGCGGCAGGGTCGG
AACAGGAGAGCGCACGAGGGAGCTTCCAGGGGGAAACGCCTGGTATCTTTATAGTCCTGTCGGGTTTCGC
CACCTCTGACTTGAGCGTCGATTTTTGTGATGCTCGTCAGGGGGGCGGAGCCTATGGAAAAACGCCAGCA
ACGCGGCCTTTTTACGGTTCCTGGCCTTTTGCTGGCCTTTTGCTCACATGTTCTTTCCTGCGTTATCCCC
TGATTCTGTGGATAACCGTATTACCGCCTTTGAGTGAGCTGATACCGCTCGCCGCAGCCGAACGACCGAG
CGCAGCGAGTCAGTGAGCGAGGAAGCGGAAGAGCGCCCAATACGCAAACCGCCTCTCCCCGCGCGTTGGC
CGATTCATTAATGCAGCTGTGGAATGTGTGTCAGTTAGGGTGTGGAAAGTCCCCAGGCTCCCCAGCAGGC
AGAAGTATGCAAAGCATGCATCTCAATTAGTCAGCAACCAGGTGTGGAAAGTCCCCAGGCTCCCCAGCAG
GCAGAAGTATGCAAAGCATGCATCTCAATTAGTCAGCAACCATAGTCCCGCCCCTAACTCCGCCCATCCC
GCCCCTAACTCCGCCCAGTTCCGCCCATTCTCCGCCCCATGGCTGACTAATTTTTTTTATTTATGCAGAG
GCCGAGGCCGCCTCGGCCTCTGAGCTATTCCAGAAGTAGTGAGGAGGCTTTTTTGGAGGCCTAGGCTTTT
GCAAAAAGCTTGGACACAAGACAGGCTTGCGAGATATGTTTGAGAATACCACTTTATCCCGCGTCAGGGA
GAGGCAGTGCGTAAAAAGACGCGGACTCATGTGAAATACTGGTTTTTAGTGCGCCAGATCTCTATAATCT
CGCGCAACCTATTTTCCCCTCGAACACTTTTTAAGCCGTAGATAAACAGGCTGGGACACTTCACATGAGC
GAAAAATACATCGTCACCTGGGACATGTTGCAGATCCATGCACGTAAACTCGCAAGCCGACTGATGCCTT
CTGAACAATGGAAAGGCATTATTGCCGTAAGCCGTGGCGGTCTGTACCGGGTGCGTTACTGGCGCGTGAA
CTGGGTATTCGTCATGTCGATACCGTTTGTATTTCCAGCTACGATCACGACAACCAGCGCGAGCTTAAAG
TGCTGAAACGCGCAGAAGGCGATGGCGAAGGCTTCATCGTTATTGATGACCTGGTGGATACCGGTGGTAC
TGCGGTTGCGATTCGTGAAATGTATCCAAAAGCGCACTTTGTCACCATCTTCGCAAAACCGGCTGGTCGT
CCGCTGGTTGATGACTATGTTGTTGATATCCCGCAAGATACCTGGATTGAACAGCCGTGGGATATGGGCG
TCGTATTCGTCCCGCCAATCTCCGGTCGCTAATCTTTTCAACGCCTGGCACTGCCGGGCGTTGTTCTTTT
TAACTTCAGGCGGGTTACAATAGTTTCCAGTAAGTATTCTGGAGGCTGCATCCATGACACAGGCAAACCT
GAGCGAAACCCTGTTCAAACCCCGCTTTAAACATCCTGAAACCTCGACGCTAGTCCGCCGCTTTAATCAC
GGCGCACAACCGCCTGTGCAGTCGGCCCTTGATGGTAAAACCATCCCTCACTGGTATCGCATGATTAACC
GTCTGATGTGGATCTGGCGCGGCATTGACCCACGCGAAATCCTCGACGTCCAGGCACGTATTGTGATGAG
CGATGCCGAACGTACCGACGATGATTTATACGATACGGTGATTGGCTACCGTGGCGGCAACTGGATTTAT
GAGTGGGCCCCGGATCTTTGTGAAGGAACCTTACTTCTGTGGTGTGACATAATTGGACAAACTACCTACA
GAGATTTAAAGCTCTAAGGTAAATATAAAATTTTTAAGTGTATAATGTGTTAAACTACTGATTCTAATTG
TTTGTGTATTTTAGATTCCAACCTATGGAACTGATGAATGGGAGCAGTGGTGGAATGCCTTTAATGAGGA
AAACCTGTTTTGCTCAGAAGAAATGCCATCTAGTGATGATGAGGCTACTGCTGACTCTCAACATTCTACT
CCTCCAAAAAAGAAGAGAAAGGTAGAAGACCCCAAGGACTTTCCTTCAGAATTGCTAAGTTTTTTGAGTC
ATGCTGTGTTTAGTAATAGAACTCTTGCTTGCTTTGCTATTTACACCACAAAGGAAAAAGCTGCACTGCT
ATACAAGAAAATTATGGAAAAATATTCTGTAACCTTTATAAGTAGGCATAACAGTTATAATCATAACATA
CTGTTTTTTCTTACTCCACACAGGCATAGAGTGTCTGCTATTAATAACTATGCTCAAAAATTGTGTACCT
TTAGCTTTTTAATTTGTAAAGGGGTTAATAAGGAATATTTGATGTATAGTGCCTTGACTAGAGATCATAA
TCAGCCATACCACATTTGTAGAGGTTTTACTTGCTTTAAAAAACCTCCCACACCTCCCCCTGAACCTGAA
ACATAAAATGAATGCAATTGTTGTTGTTAACTTGTTTATTGCAGCTTATAATGGTTACAAATAAAGCAAT
AGCATCACAAATTTCACAAATAAAGCATTTTTTTCACTGCATTCTAGTTGTGGTTTGTCCAAACTCATCA
ATGTATCTTATCATGTCTGGATCAACTGGATAACTCAAGCTAACCAAAATCATCCCAAACTTCCCACCCC
ATACCCTATTACCACTGCCAATTACCTAGTGGTTTCATTTACTCTAAACCTGTGATTCCTCTGAATTATT
TTCATTTTAAAGAAATTGTATTTGTTAAATATGTACTACAAACTTAGTAG
Features (pLannotate 1.2.2; 35 found; start..end, strand, type, name):
      1..330     +  CDS            nef (fragment): NEF_HV1BR - Experimental evidence at protein level: Swiss-Prot protein existence level 1. Extracellular Nef protein targets CD4(+) T-lymphocytes for apoptosis by interacting with CXCR4 surface receptors (PubMed:14990729). From Human immunodeficiency virus type 1 group M subtype B (isolate BRU/LAI) (HIV-1).
    378..635     +  LTR            5' LTR (truncated): truncated 5' long terminal repeat (LTR) from HIV-1
    682..807     +  misc_feature   HIV-1 Ψ: packaging signal of human immunodeficiency virus type 1
    791..1154    +  CDS            HIV-1 gag (fragment): gag protein from human immunodeficiency virus 1; gag
   1300..1533    +  misc_feature   RRE: The Rev response element (RRE) of HIV-1 allows for Rev-dependent mRNA export from the nucleus to the cytoplasm.
   1910..2010    +  CDS            Rev (fragment): human immunodeficiency virus 1 (HIV-1) Rev protein; rev; enhances nuclear export of unspliced and incompletely spliced viral mRNAs
   2041..2540    +  promoter       PGK promoter: mouse phosphoglycerate kinase 1 promoter
   2561..3160    +  CDS            PuroR: puromycin N-acetyltransferase; pac from Streptomyces alboniger; confers resistance to puromycin
   3227..3299    +  CDS            env (fragment): murine leukemia virus gPr80 envelope polyprotein precursor; env; proteolytically cleaved into gp70SU and p15TM subunits
   3341..3469    +  LTR            3' LTR (ΔU3) (fragment): self-inactivating 3' long terminal repeat (LTR) from Moloney murine leukemia virus
   3475..4063    +  misc_feature   WPRE: woodchuck hepatitis virus posttranscriptional regulatory element
   4131..4150    +  misc_feature   cPPT/CTS (fragment): central polypurine tract and central termination sequence of HIV-1
   4152..4186    +  LTR            3' LTR (ΔU3) (fragment): self-inactivating 3' long terminal repeat (LTR) from HIV-1
   4231..4501    +  protein_bind   tetracycline response element: contains seven copies of the tetracycline operator tetO tetracycline repressor TetR
   4515..4531    +  misc_feature   MCS (fragment): pBluescript multiple cloning site
   4530..4744    +  promoter       H1 promoter: human H1 RNA promoter
   4832..4865    +  protein_bind   loxP: Cre-mediated recombination occurs in the 8-bp core sequence (GCATACAT). Cre recombinase
   4885..5065    +  LTR            5' LTR (truncated): truncated 5' long terminal repeat (LTR) from HIV-1
   5090..5108    -  promoter       SP6 promoter: promoter for bacteriophage SP6 RNA polymerase
   5336..5615    +  CDS            TcR (fragment): tetracycline efflux protein; tet; confers resistance to tetracycline
   5616..5664    -  misc_feature   bom (fragment): basis of mobility region from pBR322
   5766..5801    -  CDS            rop (fragment): Rop protein, which maintains plasmids at low copy number; rop
   5896..6000    +  promoter       AmpR promoter: bla
   6001..6861    +  CDS            AmpR: β-lactamase; bla; confers resistance to ampicillin, carbenicillin, and related antibiotics
   7032..7620    +  rep_origin     ori: high-copy-number ColE1/pMB1/pBR322/pUC origin of replication
   7803..7859    +  CDS            lacI (fragment): lac repressor; lacI; The lac repressor binds to the lac operator to inhibit transcription in E. coli. This inhibition can be relieved by adding lactose or isopropyl-β-D-thiogalactopyranoside (IPTG).
   7866..8195    +  promoter       SV40 promoter: SV40 enhancer and early promoter
   8395..8514    +  CDS            gpt (fragment): XGPT_ECOLI - Also known as gpp, gxu. Experimental evidence at protein level: Swiss-Prot protein existence level 1. Purine salvage pathway enzyme that catalyzes the transfer of the ribosyl-5-phosphate group from 5-phospho-alpha-D-ribose 1- diphosphate (PRPP) to the N9 position of the 6-oxopurines guanine and xanthine to form the corresponding ribonucleotides GMP (guanosine 5'- monophosphate) and XMP (xanthosine 5'-monophosphate), with the release of PPi. To a lesser extent, also acts on hypoxanthine (PubMed:9100006, PubMed:3886014). Does not ribophosphorylate adenine (PubMed:3886014). From Esch
   8514..8849    +  CDS            gpt (fragment): XGPT_ECOLI - Also known as gpp, gxu. Experimental evidence at protein level: Swiss-Prot protein existence level 1. Purine salvage pathway enzyme that catalyzes the transfer of the ribosyl-5-phosphate group from 5-phospho-alpha-D-ribose 1- diphosphate (PRPP) to the N9 position of the 6-oxopurines guanine and xanthine to form the corresponding ribonucleotides GMP (guanosine 5'- monophosphate) and XMP (xanthosine 5'-monophosphate), with the release of PPi. To a lesser extent, also acts on hypoxanthine (PubMed:9100006, PubMed:3886014). Does not ribophosphorylate adenine (PubMed:3886014). From Esch
   8944..9249    +  CDS            frsA (fragment): FRSA_ECOLI - Also known as yafA. Experimental evidence at protein level: Swiss-Prot protein existence level 1. Catalyzes the hydrolysis of esters (PubMed:15808744). Displays esterase activity toward pNP-butyrate (PubMed:15808744). May stimulate mixed-acid fermentation by acting as a fermentation/respiration switch that down-regulates respiration and up- regulates fermentation rates (PubMed:15169777). From Escherichia coli (strain K12).
   9253..9327    +  CDS            small t antigen (fragment): SV40 (simian virus 40) small t antigen
   9329..9394    +  intron         small t intron: SV40 (simian virus 40) small t antigen intron
   9524..9544    +  CDS            SV40 NLS: nuclear localization signal of SV40 (simian virus 40) large T antigen
   9863..9946    +  CDS            large T antigen (fragment): large T antigen from SV40 (simian virus 40)
   9969..10103   +  polyA_signal   SV40 poly(A) signal: SV40 polyadenylation signal
