[The description below was written by a language model from this plasmid's Addgene catalogue record and pLannotate feature annotations shown in this document.]
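Description:
pLVTHM-Bptf-sh28 is an HIV-1-based lentiviral shRNA vector built on the pLVTHM backbone and intended to knock down BPTF. The gene name is written in mouse style, but the record does not state the target species or list the hairpin as an annotated feature. In bacteria the 10,270 bp plasmid is maintained through a ColE1/pUC-type origin and an ampicillin resistance gene. The backbone outside the viral region carries pBR322 remnants and an SV40 promoter–gpt–SV40 small t intron/poly(A) cassette, which are legacy elements of early lentiviral transfer plasmids rather than part of the payload.

The viral genome is bounded by a 5' HIV-1 LTR and a self-inactivating (ΔU3) 3' LTR. It includes the Ψ packaging signal with a partial gag sequence and the Rev response element for export of the full-length genomic RNA. Only a short cPPT fragment is annotated. Internally, a mouse PGK promoter drives puromycin N-acetyltransferase, followed by a WPRE that boosts transcript stability and expression, so transduced cells can be selected with puromycin. Small MLV env and LTR fragments next to PuroR suggest this cassette was taken from a retroviral vector.

The shRNA unit sits within the deleted U3 of the 3' LTR. There, a seven-copy tetO array lies upstream of the human H1 Pol III promoter, and a loxP site follows the space where the hairpin presumably lies. Because U3 is copied to the 5' LTR during reverse transcription, this cassette is duplicated in the integrated provirus. The tetO sites could allow doxycycline-regulated silencing if a suitable TetR-based repressor is supplied, and the loxP sites could allow Cre-mediated excision. The associated study concerns BPTF's influence on NK cell activity.
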