Addgene plasmid #83278: pLVTHM-Bptf-sh28
Purpose: shRNA targeting BPTF
Depositing lab: Joe Landry. Depositing organization: Virginia Commonwealth University. Publication: BPTF inhibits NK cell activity and the abundance of natural cytotoxicity receptor co-ligands. Mayes K, Elsayed Z, Alhazmi A, Waters M, Alkhatib SG, Roberts M, Song C, Peterson K, Chan V, Ailaney N, Malapati P, Blevins T, Lisnic B, Dumur CI, Landry JW. Oncotarget. 2017 May 12;8(38):64344-64357. doi: 10.18632/oncotarget.17834. eCollection 2017 Sep 8. PubMed 28969075.
Backbone
  Vector backbone: pLVTHM
  Backbone manufacturer: Addgene
  Vector type: Lentiviral
  Selectable markers: Puromycin
Growth in bacteria
  Bacterial resistance: Ampicillin, 100 μg/mL
  Growth temperature: 30°C
  Growth strain: NEB Stable
  Copy number: Unknown
Gene/Insert
  Cloning method: Unknown
  Sequencing primers: 5′ Unknown
Terms and licenses: Academic/Nonprofit Terms; Industry Terms
How to cite: pLVTHM-Bptf-sh28 was a gift from Joe Landry (Addgene plasmid # 83278 ; http://n2t.net/addgene:83278 ; RRID:Addgene_83278)
