>Addgene plasmid #83278 | pLVTHM-Bptf-sh28 | addgene partial sequence | sequence record 163766 | H1 5'-tcgctatgtgttctgggaaa-3'
TCTTTGGATTTGGGAATCTTATAAGTTCTGTATGAGACCACGCGTCCCCAGCACAGAGAAGACCATGATT
CAAGAGATCATGGTCTTCTCTGTGCTTTTTTTACGCGTATCGATACCGTCGCATGGGAATAACTTCGTAT
AGCATACATTATACGAAGTTATGCTGCTTTTTGCTTGTACTGGGTCTCTCTGGTTAGACCAGATCTGAGC
CTGGGAGCTCTCTGGCTAACTAGGGAACCCACTGCTTAAGCCTCAATAAAGCTTGCCTTGAGTGCTTCAA
GTAGTGTGTGCCCGTCTGTTGTGTGACTCTGGTAACTAGAGATCCCTCAGACCCTTTTAGTCAGTGTGGA
AAATCTCTAGCAGCATCTAGAATTAATTCCGTGTATTCTATAGTGTCACCTAAATCGTATGTGTATGATA
CATAAGGTTATGTATTAATTGTAGCCGCGTTCTAACGACAATATGTACAAGCCTAATTGTGTAGCATCTG
GCTTACTGAAGCAGACCCTATCATCTCTCTCGTAAACTGCCGTCAGAGTCGGTTTGGTTGGACGAACCTT
CTGAGTTTCTGGTAACGCCGTCCCGCACCCGGAAATGGTCAGCGAACCAATCAGCAGGGTCATCGCTAGC
CAGATCCTCTACGCCGGACGCATCGTGGCCGGCATCACCGGCGCCACAGGTGCGGTTGCTGGCGCCTATA
TCGCCGACATCACCGATGGGGAAGATCGGGCTCGCCACTTCGGGCTCATGAGCGCTTGTTTCGGCGTGGG
TATGGTGGCAGGCCCCGTGGCCGGGGGACTGTTGGGCGCCATCTCCTTGCATGCACCATTCCTTGCGGCG
GCGGTGCTCAACGGCCTCAACCTACTACTGGGCTGCTTCCTAATGCAGGAGTCGCATAAGGGAGAGCGTC
GAATGGTGCACTCTCAGTACAATCTGCTCTGATGCCGCATAGTTAAGCCAGCCCCGACACCCGCCAACAC
CCGCTGACGCGCCCTGACGGGCTTGTCTGCTCCCGGCATCCGCTTACAGACA
