>Addgene plasmid #83278 | pLVTHM-Bptf-sh28 | addgene partial sequence | sequence record 163768 | mPGK-F 5'-cattctgcacgcttcaaaag-3'
CTCCTCTTCCTCATCTCCGGGCCTTTCGACCTGCAGCCCAAGCTTACCATGACCGAGTACAAGCCCACGG
TGCGCCTCGCCACCCGCGACGACGTCCCCAGGGCCGTACGCACCCTCGCCGCCGCGTTCGCCGACTACCC
CGCCACGCGCCACACCGTCGATCCGGACCGCCACATCGAGCGGGTCACCGAGCTGCAAGAACTCTTCCTC
ACGCGCGTCGGGCTCGACATCGGCAAGGTGTGGGTCGCGGACGACGGCGCCGCGGTGGCGGTCTGGACCA
CGCCGGAGAGCGTCGAAGCGGGGGCGGTGTTCGCCGAGATCGGCCCGCGCATGGCCGAGTTGAGCGGTTC
CCGGCTGGCCGCGCAGCAACAGATGGAAGGCCTCCTGGCGCCGCACCGGCCCAAGGAGCCCGCGTGGTTC
CTGGCCACCGTCGGCGTCTCGCCCGACCACCAGGGCAAGGGTCTGGGCAGCGCCGTCGTGCTCCCCGGAG
TGGAGGCGGCCGAGCGCGCCGGGGTGCCCGCCTTCCTGGAGACCTCCGCGCCCCGCAACCTCCCCTTCTA
CGAGCGGCTCGGCTTCACCGTCACCGCCGACGTCGAGGTGCCCGAAGGACCGCGCACCTGGTGCATGACC
CGCAAGCCCGGTGCCTGACGCCCGCCCCACGACCCGCAGCGCCCGACCGAAAGGAGCGCACGACCCCATG
CATCGGCGTCTCGAGATATCAGTGGTCCAGGCTCTAGTTTTGACTCAACAATATCACCAGCTGAAGCCTA
TAGAGTACGAGCCATAGATAAAATAAAAGATTTTATTTAGTCTCCAGAAAAAGGGGGGAATGAAAGACCC
CACCTGTAGGTTTGGCAAGCTAGCTTAAGTAACGCCATTTTGCAAGGCATGGAAAAATACATAACTGAGA
ATAGAGAAGTTCAGATCAAGGTCA
